>Addgene plasmid #130205 | pRDAX-VALENTIA-024 Lamp1-Neptune//BsaI | addgene full sequence | sequence record 273532 | Addgene NGS Result
CTTTCTGCTATGGAGGTCAGGTATGATTTAAAGGTCTCATAGGTCTTGTATTCAGTCTCGCACTTTAGAC
ATGGTCTTCTGCTGCCCGTGGTCCTCTATTCGTCGGATGTTCTGTCGATTCTTCCTGTCTATCTGGACTG
GATCTGATATCATCGTCGACATTGATTATTGACTAGTTATTAATAGTAATCAATTACGGGGTCATTAGTT
CATAGCCCATATATGGAGTTCCGCGTTACATAACTTACGGTAAATGGCCCGCCTGGCTGACCGCCCAACG
ACCCCCGCCCATTGACGTCAATAATGACGTATGTTCCCATAGTAACGCCAATAGGGACTTTCCATTGACG
TCAATGGGTGGAGTATTTACGGTAAACTGCCCACTTGGCAGTACATCAAGTGTATCATATGCCAAGTACG
CCCCCTATTGACGTCAATGACGGTAAATGGCCCGCCTGGCATTATGCCCAGTACATGACCTTATGGGACT
TTCCTACTTGGCAGTACATCTACGTATTAGTCATCGCTATTACCATGGTCGAGGTGAGCCCCACGTTCTG
CTTCACTCTCCCCATCTCCCCCCCCTCCCCACCCCCAATTTTGTATTTATTTATTTTTTAATTATTTTGT
GCAGCGATGGGGGCGGGGGGGGGGGGGGCGCGCGCCAGGCGGGGCGGGGSGGGGSGRGGGGSGGGGCGGG
GCGAGGCGGAGAGGTGCGGCGGCAGCCAATCAGAGCGGCGCGCTCCGAAAGTTTCCTTTTATGGCGAGGC
GGCGGCGGCGGCGGCCCTATAAAAAGCGAAGCGCGCGGCGGGCGGGAGTCGCTGCGTTGGGACGCCACCA
TGGCCGCACCCGGTGCAAGACGCCCTCTTCTGCTGCTGCTGCTGGCCGGCCTCGCTCACTCAGCTCCCGC
ACTCTTTGAGGTGAAAGACAACAACGGAACTGCGTGTATTATGGCATCTTTCAGCGCTTCATTCCTGACA
ACGTATGAAGCGGGGCATGTCAGTAAAGTGAGCAACATGACTCTGCCAGCCAGTGCTGAAGTGCTGAAGA
ACTCCAGCTCATGCGGGGAAAAGAACGCCTCAGAACCAACCCTCGCTATAACCTTTGGGGAGGGCTACTT
GTTGAAGTTGACGTTTACGAAGAACACAACACGGTATTCCGTACAGCACATGTACTTCACTTACAACCTG
AGCGATACTCAGTTCTTTCCCAATGCAAGTTCCAAGGGCCCAGACACTGTTGATTCCACCACCGACATCA
AGGCCGACATCAACAAGACATACAGATGCGTGTCTGACATCCGGGTGTACATGAAGAATGTCACTATTGT
ACTCTGGGATGCCACCATACAGGCCTATTTGCCCAGCAGCAATTTCAGCAAAGAGGAAACAAGGTGTCCG
CAGGATCAGCCATCTCCTACCACTGGACCTCCTAGTCCATCCCCACCGCTTGTCCCTACAAACCCCAGCG
TGAGCAAATACAACGTCACAGGAGACAATGGCACCTGTCTGCTGGCATCCATGGCTTTGCAGCTGAATAT
CACCTATATGAAGAAGGACAATACGACCGTGACTCGAGCCTTTAACATCAATCCTTCTGACAAATACAGC
GGTACCTGTGGGGCTCAACTGGTGACACTCAAAGTCGGTAACAAATCTCGCGTGCTGGAACTGCAGTTTG
GCATGAATGCCACCTCCTCTCTGTTCTTCCTGCAAGGTGTGCAGCTGAATATGACCCTTCCTGATGCCAT
TGAGCCCACATTCTCCACCAGCAACTATAGTCTGAAGGCGCTTCAAGCTAGCGTTGGGAACAGTTACAAA
TGCAATTCTGAGGAGCACATTTTCGTGTCAAAGGCCCTTGCTCTCAATGTCTTTTCCGTTCAGGTACAGG
CATTCAGAGTGGAGTCTGATCGTTTCGGCTCAGTAGAAGAGTGCGTCCAAGACGGCAATAACATGCTGAT
CCCCATTGCCGTTGGAGGAGCTCTTGCCGGACTGGTTCTCATCGTGCTCATTGCCTACCTGATAGGCAGG
AAGAGGTCACATGCAGGGTATCAGACAATCAGCGAGTTTGGGAGTACAGGATCCACTGGTTCTACTGGCG
CTGATGGCGGGTCAGGCGGCAGCGTCAGCAAAGGCGAGGAGCTCATCAAGGAGAACATGCACACCAAGCT
GTACATGGAAGGTACTGTGAATAACCACCACTTCAAATGCACGCATGAAGGTGAAGGCAAGCCCTATGAG
GGCACACAGACCAATCGCATCAAAGTGGTTGAGGGAGGTCCTCTGCCGTTTGCGTTCGACATTCTGGCCA
CATGCTTCATGTATGGCTCCAAAACGTTCATCAACCACACTCAGGGCATACCCGATTTCTTCAAGCAGTC
TTTTCCTGAAGGCTTTACATGGGAGAGAGTGACCACATACGAAGATGGAGGCGTCCTCACTGTGACACAA
GACACAAGTCTGCAGGATGGATGTCTCATCTACAATGTGAAGCTGCGTGGGGTGAACTTTCCCTCTAATG
GGCCTGTAATGCAGAAGAAAACTCTTGGGTGGGAAGCATCAACCGAGACTCTTTACCCAGCTGATGGAGG
GCTTGAAGGCCGGTGTGACATGGCTCTCAAGTTGGTAGGTGGAGGACATCTGCATTGCAACCTGAAAACC
ACCTACAGGAGCAAGAAGCCAGCAAAGAACCTGAAGATGCCAGGAGTCTATTTTGTGGACAGACGATTGG
AGCGGATTAAGGAGGCCGACAATGAAACCTATGTCGAGCAACACGAGGTTGCCGTTGCTAGGTATTGTGA
CTTGCCTTCCAAACTGGGGCATAAGCTGAACGGGATGGATGAGCTGTACAAATCAGGCTCTGATTAAGGC
GCCAGGTACATCTCCAATACGGCGTCTTGCATAGAGAACACGATTAGCACACCGGTTACCCACGTGATGC
CCGAACGGACCCATGTCATGCCAGAGCGCACTGGTAACTTGTTTATTGCAGCTTATAATGGTTACAAATA
AAGCAATAGCATCACAAATTTCACAAATAAAGCATTTTTTTCACTGCATTCTAGTTGTGGTTTGTCCAAA
CTCATCAATGTATCTTATCATGTCTGTCGTCGAATTCGAGTTGGCGCGCCTGTCATTCTAAATCTCTCTT
TCAGCCTAAAGCTTTTTCCCCGTATCCCCCCAGGTGTCTGCAGGCTCAAAGAGCAGCGAGAAGCGTTCAG
AGGAAAGCGATCCCGTGCCACCTTCCCCGTGCCCGGGCTGTCCCCGCACGCTGCCGGCTCGGGGATGCGG
GGGGAGCGCCGGACCGGAGCGGAGCCCCGGGCGGCTCGCTGCTGCCCCCTAGCGGGGGAGGGACGTAATT
ACATCCCTGGGGGCTTTGGGAGGGGGCTGTCCCCGTGAGCTCCCAGGCGCGCCTGTCATTCTAAATCTCT
CTTTCAGCCTAAAGCTTTTTCCCCGTATCCCCCCAGGTGTCTGCAGGCTCAAAGAGCAGCGAGAAGCGTT
CAGAGGAAAGCGATCCCGTGCCACCTTCCCCGTGCCCGGGCTGTCCCCGCACGCTGCCGGCTCGGGGATG
CGGGGGGAGCGCCGGACCGGAGCGGAGCCCCGGGCGGCTCGCTGCTGCCCCCTAGCGGGGGAGGGACGTA
ATTACATCCCTGGGGGCTTTGGGGGGGGGCTGTCCCCGTGAGCTCCCAGGCGCGCCAACTCGGTACCTCA
CCCGATTCTCATCATGGAGACACATCAGGACATCTCCAATACCGCCATGGAAACGCACCAAGATGCGACT
GCTCTTCTGCCAGTGACGGCATTCGTCTGCAAGATTAACGGCATACAGAAAGAAACGATGAGACCCATTC
AGGACGAGCCTCAGACTCCAGCGTAACTGGACTGCAATCAACTCACTGGCTCACCTTCACGGGTGGGCCT
TTCTTCGGTAGAAAATCAAAGGATCTTCTTGAGATCCTTTTTTTCTGCGCGTAATCTGCTGCTTGCAAAC
AAAAAAACCACCGCTACCAGCGGTGGTTTGTTTGCCGGATCAAGAGCTACCAACTCTTTTTCCGAGGTAA
CTGGCTTCAGCAGAGCGCAGATACCAAATACTGTTCTTCTAGTGTAGCCGTAGTTAGGCCACCACTTCAA
GAACTCTGTAGCACCGCCTACATACCTCGCTCTGCTAATCCTGTTACCAGTGGCTGCTGCCAGTGGCGAT
AAGTCGTGTCTTACCGGGTTGGACTCAAGACGATAGTTACCGGATAAGGCGCAGCGGTCGGGCTGAACGG
GGGGTTCGTGCACACAGCCCAGCTTGGAGCGAACGACCTACACCGAACTGAGATACCTACAGCGTGAGCT
ATGAGAAAGCGCCACGCTTCCCGAAGGGAGAAAGGCGGACAGGTATCCGGTAAGCGGCAGGGTCGGAACA
GGAGAGCGCACGAGGGAGCTTCCAGGGGGAAACGCCTGGTATCTTTATAGTCCTGTCGGGTTTCGCCACC
TCTGACTTGAGCATCGATTTTTGTGATGCTCGTCAGGGGGGCGGAGCCTATGGAAAAACGCCAGCAACGC
AGAAAGGCCCACCCGAAGGTGAGCCAGGTGATTACATTTGGGCCCTCATTACCAATGCTTAATCAGTGAG
GCACCTATCTCAGCGATCTGTCTATTTCGTTCATCCATAGTTGCCTGACTCCCCGTCGTGTAGATAACTA
CGATGCGGGAGGGCTTACCATCTGGCCCCAGTGCTGCAATGATACCGCGAGAACCACGCTCACCGGCTCC
AGATTTATCAGCAATAAACCAGCCAGCCGGGAGGGCCGAGCGCAGAAGTGATCCTGCAACTTTATCCGCC
TCCATCCAGTCTATTAATTGTTGCCGGGAAGCTAGAGTAAGTAGTTCGCCAGTTAATAGTTTGCGCAACG
TTGTTGCCATTGCTACAGGCATCGTGGTGTCACGCTCGTCGTTTGGTATGGCTTCATTCAGCTCCGGTTC
CCAACGATCAAGGCGAGTTACATGATCCCCCATGTTGTGCAAAAAAGCGGTTAGCTCCTTCGGTCCTCCG
ATCGTTGCCAGAAGTAAGTTGGCCGCAGTGTTATCACTCATGGTTATGGCAGCACTGCATAATTCTCTTA
CTGTCATGCCATCCGTGAGATGCTTTTCTGTGACTGGTGAGTACTCAACCAAGTCATTCTGAGAATAGTG
TATGCGGCGACCGAGTTGCTCTTGCCCGGCGTCAATACGGGATAATACCGCGCCACATAGCAGAACTTTA
AAAGTGCTCATCATTGGAAAACGTTCTTCGGGGCGTAAACTCTCAAGGATCTTACCGCTGTTGAGATCCA
GTTCGATGTAACCCACTCGTGCACCCAACTGATCTTCAGCATCTTTTACTTTCACCAGCGTTTCTGGGTG
AGCAAAAACAGGAAGGCAAAATGCCGCAAAAAAGGGAATAAGGGCGACACGGAAATGTTGAATACTCATT
TTAGCTTCCTTAGCTCCTGAAAATCTCGATAACTCAAAAAATACGCCCGGTAGTGATCTTATTTCATTAT
GGTGAAAGTTGGAACCTCTTACGTGCCGATCAAGTCAAAAGCCTCCGGTCGGAGGCTTTTGA
Features (pLannotate 1.2.2; 11 found; start..end, strand, type, name):
    158..537     +  enhancer       CMV enhancer: human cytomegalovirus immediate early enhancer
    539..814     +  promoter       chicken β-actin promoter: No description available
    840..2060    +  CDS            Lamp1: LAMP1_RAT - Also known as Lamp-1. Experimental evidence at protein level: Swiss-Prot protein existence level 1. Presents carbohydrate ligands to selectins. Also implicated in tumor cell metastasis. From Rattus norvegicus (Rat).
   2124..2852    +  CDS            mNeptune2.5: mNeptune2.5 is a basic (constitutively fluorescent) red fluorescent protein published in 2014, derived from Entacmaea quadricolor. It is reported to be a rapidly-maturing monomer with moderate acid sensitivity.
   2976..3097    +  polyA_signal   SV40 poly(A) signal: SV40 polyadenylation signal
   3898..3927    +  terminator     T3Te terminator: phage T3 early transcription terminator
   3949..4536    +  rep_origin     ori: high-copy-number ColE1/pMB1/pBR322/pUC origin of replication
   4548..4575    -  terminator     T7Te terminator: phage T7 early transcription terminator
   4599..5459    -  CDS            AmpR: β-lactamase; bla; confers resistance to ampicillin, carbenicillin, and related antibiotics
   5460..5562    -  promoter       cat promoter: promoter of the E. coli cat gene encoding chloramphenicol acetyltransferase
   5563..2       -  terminator     tonB terminator (across the origin): bidirectional E. coli tonB-P14 transcription terminator
