[The description below was written by a language model from this plasmid's Addgene catalogue record and pLannotate feature annotations shown in this document.]
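Description:
pRDAX-VALENTIA-024 Lamp1-Neptune//BsaI is a 5.6 kb synthetic-biology plasmid built on a custom backbone and deposited as an extension to the EMMA modular mammalian assembly kit. It is propagated in E. coli at high copy from a ColE1/pUC-type origin and selected with ampicillin. The β-lactamase gene is annotated as being driven by a cat promoter. The bacterial maintenance module is insulated by transcription terminators (T3Te and T7Te flanking the origin, and a bidirectional tonB terminator upstream of the resistance cassette), a layout typical of modular cloning vectors that limits read-through between the backbone and the cargo.

The payload is a complete mammalian expression unit. A CMV immediate-early enhancer joined to the chicken β-actin promoter (a CAG-style arrangement) drives a Lamp1 coding sequence, followed after a short gap by a far-red fluorescent protein annotated as mNeptune2.5, and the unit ends with an SV40 polyadenylation signal. This layout is consistent with a C-terminal Lamp1-Neptune fusion. Since Lamp1 is a lysosome-associated membrane protein, such a fusion would serve as a far-red marker of lysosomes and late endosomes in transfected cells, although the record itself gives no application beyond the kit extension. The catalogue lists the insert species as mouse, whereas the automated annotation matched the coding sequence to rat Lamp1, and the record does not resolve this discrepancy. The "//BsaI" in the name suggests the cassette is designed for BsaI-based Golden Gate assembly, but the cloning sites are recorded as unknown and no type IIS sites appear in the feature table.
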