Addgene plasmid #130205: pRDAX-VALENTIA-024 Lamp1-Neptune//BsaI
Purpose: EMMA Kit # 1000000119 extension
Depositing lab: Gary Lewin. Depositing organization: Max-Delbrueck-Centrum fuer Molekulare Medizin (MDC).
Backbone
  Vector backbone: custom built
  Vector type: Synthetic Biology
Growth in bacteria
  Bacterial resistance: Ampicillin, 100 μg/mL
  Growth temperature: 37°C
  Growth strain: DH5alpha
  Copy number: High Copy
Gene/Insert
  Gene/Insert name: Lamp1-Neptune
  Species: M. musculus (mouse)
  Cloning method: Restriction Enzyme; 5′ cloning site unknown (unknown if destroyed); 3′ cloning site unknown (unknown if destroyed)
Terms and licenses: Academic/Nonprofit Terms; Industry Terms: Not Available to Industry
How to cite: pRDAX-VALENTIA-024 Lamp1-Neptune//BsaI was a gift from Gary Lewin (Addgene plasmid # 130205 ; http://n2t.net/addgene:130205 ; RRID:Addgene_130205)
